>Addgene plasmid #29160 | pEMS1359 | addgene partial sequence | sequence record 39468 | EGFP-N 5'-CGTCGCCGTCCAGCTCGACCAG-3'
ACCATGGTGGCGGAAGTTCCTATACCTTTTGAAGAATAGGAACTTCGGCGCGCCTGAGGGCGGGCATGGC
TGGGGTGAGCTCTCTGGTCCCACCTGGCCATTTATGCCCTGGTCCTGAATGGGGTGGGTCCAGGCAGCAC
GGGTAATCACATTTGTCTAGCGGGGAATCCAATTTTCCCTCCCACAAGCTTGCGCCCCAGGCCAAGCACT
CAGCCTGCTGCCCTCCTCTAATTGGCACTAATGACACATGGACGTCATCAGTGGGAGTTGAAGTAGACAG
GCGGATGCTGTCCCTTCTGAGATGGCTCTGAAGAGCTGTCCCAAAAGCAGATGCACCCTGCAGCCAAGAG
GCCTTTCAGACACCCTCTGGCCAGGCACCAGCTGACTGCCTCACAGGCTGTCTGGCCCAGTCCCCAGTGG
GATGGGGTCTGCGTCGCCTCTACCCACGGATGAGCAGACTGAGGTCCGAGGAGCTGCTCCAGGCTGACCA
GTGAAGGATAGGCCCGTAGCCACTGCAGGCCTGGCCTAGCGAGCAGAGCCGTTTGTACAATACTAGCAGG
TGGGCCCATTTCAAACCAAAAATAAGACAATCTCCAAATAGTCCC
