>Addgene plasmid #29160 | pEMS1359 | addgene partial sequence | sequence record 39630 | pEMS1307-fwd 5'-ccgcacgtctaagaaaccat-3'
TAGGCGTATCACGAGGCCCTTTCGTCTTCAAGAATTAATTCCGATCATATTCAATAACCCTTAATGAATT
CGAGCTCCTAGGCCGGCCGGGAGACAATTTCACACCAATGCCACACTCTATTGCACAGGTGATTATGCAC
TTGGACCTCACCTGCCTGGGCTGTGGGTGGGGGCGAACGGTGCCCCTCTGGGTGCAATCAGTGGGGAGGG
GCTCATGGCCTGAGCTTGGCTTTGCAGGATGGCCTGGCCACTGTGGGGCAGAGAGCACTGCCTGCGAGGG
CCAGGGGAAGGCTGGCACTTTCTCCAAATTTCACGTTCGTGCAAAGACACAGTCATTCCTTTCTACAGCG
TAGAGCTCAGAGCTGAAGCAGCCTCCAGACCTGCTGTCATGGGTATTTAAGGACCTAAATGTTGCTGTCA
GCCTATGACATGAATGTGCCCCTAAGGCTAGATTCTGGGTTTCTCCAGAGAGACGAGAAACAGGAGGGAA
AAGGAAGGAAGGGAGGGAGGAGGCTGGGGAGGAGGGACAGCTTCTAGTCCAGCTGGAGAGATCTGTCAAC
CCAGCCTGGGGGG
