[The description below was written by a language model from this plasmid's Addgene catalogue record.]
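Description:
pEMS1359 is a Pleiades Promoter Project plasmid built on the pEMS1306 backbone (about 16.5 kb without insert). It carries Ple48, a 1,533 bp human MiniPromoter designed from regulatory sequence of the DBH (dopamine beta hydroxylase) gene. The MiniPromoter was inserted by restriction cloning between FseI and AscI sites, which places it upstream of a backbone-encoded EGFP reporter fused to a nuclear localisation signal (EGFP-NLS). Any transcriptional activity of the human regulatory element would therefore appear as nuclear green fluorescence, which makes individual expressing cells easier to identify in dense tissue. The plasmid is maintained in E. coli as a high-copy construct under ampicillin selection. The record includes no feature table, so the origin of replication and the other elements that account for the large backbone are not stated and cannot be described here.

The construct belongs to a large toolbox of compact human promoter elements intended to drive selective, region- or cell-type-specific expression in the brain. DBH is a marker of noradrenergic neurons, so Ple48 was presumably designed with that population in mind, although the record does not state the intended expression pattern. The recorded outcome was negative: no eGFP reporter expression was detected in the brain or eye. pEMS1359 is therefore mainly useful as a documented non-expressing design. It can serve as a reference when refining DBH regulatory element selection, or as a comparison for other MiniPromoter constructs in the same backbone series. It is not a validated driver. Distribution is limited to academic and nonprofit users.
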