Addgene plasmid #29160: pEMS1359
Purpose: Expression of the eGFP reporter gene was not detected in the brain and eye.
Depositing lab: Elizabeth Simpson. Depositing organization: University of British Columbia. Publication: A regulatory toolbox of MiniPromoters to drive selective expression in the brain. Portales-Casamar E, Swanson DJ, Liu L, de Leeuw CN, Banks KG, Ho Sui SJ, Fulton DL, Ali J, Amirabbasi M, Arenillas DJ, Babyak N, Black SF, Bonaguro RJ, Brauer E, Candido TR, Castellarin M, Chen J, Chen Y, Cheng JC, Chopra V, Docking TR, Dreolini L, D'Souza CA, Flynn EK, Glenn R, Hatakka K, Hearty TG, Imanian B, Jiang S, Khorasan-zadeh S, Komljenovic I, Laprise S, Liao NY, Lim JS, Lithwick S, Liu F, Liu J, Lu M, McConechy M, McLeod AJ, Milisavljevic M, Mis J, O'Connor K, Palma B, Palmquist DL, Schmouth JF, Swanson MI, Tam B, Ticoll A, Turner JL, Varhol R, Vermeulen J, Watkins RF, Wilson G, Wong BK, Wong SH, Wong TY, Yang GS, Ypsilanti AR, Jones SJ, Holt RA, Goldowitz D, Wasserman WW, Simpson EM. Proc Natl Acad Sci U S A. 2010 Sep 21. 107(38):16589-94. 10.1073/pnas.1009158107 PubMed 20807748.
Backbone
  Vector backbone: pEMS1306
  Backbone size w/o insert (bp): 16454
  Vector type: Pleiades Promoter Project [sic, Pleaides Plieades]
Growth in bacteria
  Bacterial resistance: Ampicillin, 100 μg/mL
  Growth temperature: 37°C
  Growth strain: DH5alpha
  Growth instructions: DH10B
  Copy number: High Copy
Gene/Insert
  Gene/Insert name: Ple48 (alt names: DBH; dopamine beta hydroxylase)
  Species: H. sapiens (human)
  Insert size (bp): 1533
  Entrez Gene: DBH (a.k.a. DBM, ORTHYP1)
  Tag / fusion protein: EGFP-NLS (C terminal on backbone)
  Cloning method: Restriction Enzyme; 5′ cloning site FseI (unknown if destroyed); 3′ cloning site AscI (unknown if destroyed)
  Sequencing primers: 5′ Unknown
Terms and licenses: Academic/Nonprofit Terms; Industry Terms: Not Available to Industry
How to cite: pEMS1359 was a gift from Elizabeth Simpson (Addgene plasmid # 29160 ; http://n2t.net/addgene:29160 ; RRID:Addgene_29160)
